>Addgene plasmid #243781 | mGreenLantern-A OR (S AND T)-SpyTag | addgene full sequence | sequence record 486140 | Addgene NGS Result
TGGCGAATGGG
[124 nt withheld, positions 12-135]
C
[91 nt withheld, positions 137-227]
A
[49 nt withheld, positions 229-277]
CCTTTGACGTTGGAGTCCACGTTCTTT
[37 nt withheld, positions 305-341]
ACCCTATCTCGGTCTATTCTTTTGATTTATAAGGGATTTTGCCGATTTCGGCCTATTGGTTAAAAAATGA
GCTGATTTAACAAAAATTTAACGCGAATTTTAACAAAATATTAACGTTTACAATTTCAGGTGGCACTTTT
CGGGGAAATGTGCGCGGAACCCCTATTTGTTTATTTTTCTAAATACATTCAAATATGTATCCGCTCATGA
ATTAATTCTTAGAAAAACTCATCGAGCATCAAATGAAACTGCAATTTATTCATATCAGGATTATCAATAC
CATATTTTTGAAAAAGCCGTTTCTGTAATGAAGGAGAAAACTCACCGAGGCAGTTCCATAGGATGGCAAG
ATCCTGGTATCGGTCTGCGATTCCGACTCGTCCAACATCAATACAACCTATTAATTTCCCCTCGTCAAAA
ATAAGGTTATCAAGTGAGAAATCACCATGAGTGACGACTGAATCCGGTGAGAATGGCAAAAGTTTATGCA
TTTCTTTCCAGACTTGTTCAACAGGCCAGCCATTACGCTCGTCATCAAAATCACTCGCATCAACCAAACC
GTTATTCATTCGTGATTGCGCCTGAGCGAGACGAAATACGCGATCGCTGTTAAAAGGACAATTACAAACA
GGAATCGAATGCAACCGGCGCAGGAACACTGCCAGCGCATCAACAATATTTTCACCTGAATCAGGATATT
CTTCTAATACCTGGAATGCTGTTTTCCCGGGGATCGCAGTGGTGAGTAACCATGCATCATCAGGAGTACG
GATAAAATGCTTGATGGTCGGAAGAGGCATAAATTCCGTCAGCCAGTTTAGTCTGACCATCTCATCTGTA
ACATCATTGGCAACGCTACCTTTGCCATGTTTCAGAAACAACTCTGGCGCATCGGGCTTCCCATACAATC
GATAGATTGTCGCACCTGATTGCCCGACATTATCGCGAGCCCATTTATACCCATATAAATCAGCATCCAT
GTTGGAATTTAATCGCGGCCTAGAGCAAGACGTTTCCCGTTGAATATGGCTCATAACACCCCTTGTATTA
CTGTTTATGTAAGCAGACAGTTTTATTGTTCATGACCAAAATCCCTTAACGTGAGTTTTCGTTCCACTGA
GCGTCAGACCCCGTAGAAAAGATCAAAGGATCTTCTTGAGATCCTTTTTTTCTGCGCGTAATCTGCTGCT
TGCAAACAAAAAAACCACCGCTACCAGCGGTGGTTTGTTTGCCGGATCAAGAGCTACCAACTCTTTTTCC
GAAGGTAACTGGCTTCAGCAGAGCGCAGATACCAAATACTGTCCTTCTAGTGTAGCCGTAGTTAGGCCAC
CACTTCAAGAACTCTGTAGCACCGCCTACATACCTCGCTCTGCTAATCCTGTTACCAGTGGCTGCTGCCA
GTGGCGATAAGTCGTGTCTTACCGGGTTGGACTCAAGACGATAGTTACCGGATAAGGCGCAGCGGTCGGG
CTGAACGGGGGGTTCGTGCACACAGCCCAGCTTGGAGCGAACGACCTACACCGAACTGAGATACCTACAG
CGTGAGCTATGAGAAAGCGCCACGCTTCCCGAAGGGAGAAAGGCGGACAGGTATCCGGTAAGCGGCAGGG
TCGGAACAGGAGAGCGCACGAGGGAGCTTCCAGGGGGAAACGCCTGGTATCTTTATAGTCCTGTCGGGTT
TCGCCACCTCTGACTTGAGCGTCGATTTTTGTGATGCTCGTCAGGGGGGCGGAGCCTATGGAAAAACGCC
AGCAACGCGGCCTTTTTACGGTTCCTGGCCTTTTGCTGGCCTTTTGCTCACATGTTCTTTCCTGCGTTAT
CCCCTGATTCTGTGGATAACCGTATTACCGCCTTTGAGTGAGCTGATACCGCTCGCCGCAGCCGAACGAC
CGAGCGCAGCGAGTCAGTGAGCGAGGAAGCGGAAGAGCGCCTGATGCGGTATTTTCTCCTTACGCATCTG
TGCGGTATTTCACACCGCATATATGGTGCACTCTCAGTACAATCTGCTCTGATGCCGCATAGTTAAGCCA
GTATACACTCCGCTATCGCTACGTGACTGGGTCATGGCTGCGCCCCGACACCCGCCAACACCCGCTGACG
CGCCCTGACGGGCTTGTCTGCTCCCGGCATCCGCTTACAGACAAGCTGTGACCGTCTCCGGGAGCTGCAT
GTGTCAGAGGTTTTCACCGTCATCACCGAAACGCGCGAGGCAGCTGCGGTAAAGCTCATCAGCGTGGTCG
TGAAGCGATTCACAGATGTCTGCCTGTTCATCCGCGTCCAGCTCGTTGAGTTTCTCCAGAAGCGTTAATG
TCTGGCTTCTGATAAAGCGGGCCATGTTAAGGGCGGTTTTTTCCTGTTTGGTCACTGATGCCTCCGTGTA
AGGGGGATTTCTGTTCATGGGGGTAATGATACCGATGAAACGAGAGAGGATGCTCACGATACGGGTTACT
GATGATGAACATGCCCGGTTACTGGAACGTTGTGAGGGTAAACAACTGGCGGTATGGATGCGGCGGGACC
AGAGAAAAATCACTCAGGGTCAATGCCAGCGCTTCGTTAATACAGATGTAGGTGTTCCACAGGGTAGCCA
GCAGCATCCTGCGATGCAGATCCGGAACATAATGGTGCAGGGCGCTGACTTCCGCGTTTCCAGACTTTAC
GAAACACGGAAACCGAAGACCATTCATGTTGTTGCTCAGGTCGCAGACGTTTTGCAGCAGCAGTCGCTTC
ACGTTCGCTCGCGTATCGGTGATTCATTCTGCTAACCAGTAAGGCAACCCCGCCAGCCTAGCCGGGTCCT
CAACGACAGGAGCACGATCATGCGCACCCGTGGGGCCGCCATGCCGGCGATAATGGCCTGCTTCTCGCCG
AAACGTTTGGTGGCGGGACCAGTGACGAAGGCTTGAGCGAGGGCGTGCAAGATTCCGAATACCGCAAGCG
ACAGGCCGATCATCGTCGCGCTCCAGCGAAAGCGGTCCTCGCCGAAAATGACCCAGAGCGCTGCCGGCAC
CTGTCCTACGAGTTGCATGATAAAGAAGACAGTCATAAGTGCGGCGACGATAGTCATGCCCCGCGCCCAC
CGGAAGGAGCTGACTGGGTTGAAGGCTCTCAAGGGCATCGGTCGAGATCCCGGTGCCTAATGAGTGAGCT
AACTTACATTAATTGCGTTGCGCTCACTGCCCGCTTTCCAGTCGGGAAACCTGTCGTGCCAGCTGCATTA
ATGAATCGGCCAACGCGCGGGGAGAGGCGGTTTGCGTATTGGGCGCCAGGGTGGTTTTTCTTTTCACCAG
TGAGACGGGCAACAGCTGATTGCCCTTCACCGCCTGGCCCTGAGAGAGTTGCAGCAAGCGGTCCACGCTG
GTTTGCCCCAGCAGGCGAAAATCCTGTTTGATGGTGGTTAACGGCGGGATATAACATGAGCTGTCTTCGG
TATCGTCGTATCCCACTACCGAGATGTCCGCACCAACGCGCAGCCCGGACTCGGTAATGGCGCGCATTGC
GCCCAGCGCCATCTGATCGTTGGCAACCAGCATCGCAGTGGGAACGATGCCCTCATTCAGCATTTGCATG
GTTTGTTGAAAACCGGACATGGCACTCCAGTCGCCTTCCCGTTCCGCTATCGGCTGAATTTGATTGCGAG
TGAGATATTTATGCCAGCCAGCCAGACGCAGACGCGCCGAGACAGAACTTAATGGGCCCGCTAACAGCGC
GATTTGCTGGTGACCCAATGCGACCAGATGCTCCACGCCCAGTCGCGTACCGTCTTCATGGGAGAAAATA
ATACTGTTGATGGGTGTCTGGTCAGAGACATCAAGAAATAACGCCGGAACATTAGTGCAGGCAGCTTCCA
CAGCAATGGCATCCTGGTCATCCAGCGGATAGTTAATGATCAGCCCACTGACGCGTTGCGCGAGAAGATT
GTGCACCGCCGCTTTACAGGCTTCGACGCCGCTTCGTTCTACCATCGACACCACCACGCTGGCACCCAGT
TGATCGGCGCGAGATTTAATCGCCGCGACAATTTGCGACGGCGCGTGCAGGGCCAGACTGGAGGTGGCAA
CGCCAATCAGCAACGACTGTTTGCCCGCCAGTTGTTGTGCCACGCGGTTGGGAATGTAATTCAGCTCCGC
CATCGCCGCTTCCACTTTTTCCCGCGTTTTCGCAGAAACGTGGCTGGCCTGGTTCACCACGCGGGAAACG
GTCTGATAAGAGACACCGGCATACTCTGCGACATCGTATAACGTTACTGGTTTCACATTCACCACCCTGA
ATTGACTCTCTTCCGGGCGCTATCATGCCATACCGCGAAAGGTTTTGCGCCATTCGATGGTGTCCGGGAT
CTCGACGCTCTCCCTTATGCGACTCCTGCATTAGGAAGCAGCCCAGTAGTAGGTTGAGGCCGTTGAGCAC
CGCCGCCGCAAGGAATGGTGCATGCAAGGAGATGGCGCCCAACAGTCCCCCGGCCACGGGGCCTGCCACC
ATACCCACGCCGAAACAAGCGCTCATGAGCCCGAAGTGGCGAGCCCGATCTTCCCCATCGGTGATGTCGG
CGATATAGGCGCCAGCAACCGCACCTGTGGCGCCGGTGATGCCGGCCACGATGCGTCCGGCGTAGAGGAT
CGAGATCGATCTCGATCCCGCGAAATTAATACGACTCACTATAGGGGAATTGTGAGCGGATAACAATTCC
CCTCTAGAAATAATTTTGTTTAACTTTAAGAAGGAGATATACATATGGGAAGTTCAAAACTAGGGGATAT
AGAATTCATTAAGGTTAACAAAGGCGGTTCTGGCGGTTCCGGTGGCAGCCTGCCGGAGAGCGGCGGTGGC
TCGGGTGGAAGCGGCGGCTCCATGGTCAGCAAGGGTGAGGAATTGTTCACCGGTGTCGTACCAATCCTGG
TTGAATTAGATGGCGACGTTAACGGCCACAAGTTCTCCGTGCGCGGTGAGGGTGAGGGTGACGCGACCAA
CGGCAAATTGACCCTCAAATTCATCTGTACCACCGGTAAACTGCCGGTCCCGTGGCCAACTTTGGTGACG
ACCCTGGGTTATGGTGTGGCCTGCTTTGCACGTTATCCGGACCACATGAAACAACACGACTTCTTTAAAA
GCGCTATGCCGGAAGGCTATGTTCAAGAGCGCACCATTAGCTTTAAAGATGATGGTACGTACAAGACTCG
CGCAGAAGTTAAATTCGAGGGCGATACCTTGGTGAACCGTATTGTGCTGAAAGGCATCGACTTTAAAGAG
GACGGTAATATTCTGGGTCACAAACTGGAATATAACTTTAATAGCCATAAGGTGTATATCACTGCGGACA
AACAAAAAAACGGCATTAAAGCTAATTTCAAGACCCGTCATAATGTTGAGGACGGTGGCGTGCAACTGGC
CGATCACTACCAGCAGAACACCCCGATTGGTGACGGCCCGGTTCTCCTGCCGGATAATCATTACCTGAGC
CACCAGAGCAAATTAAGCAAGGACCCGAATGAAAAACGTGACCACATGGTCCTGAAAGAACGTGTCACCG
CGGCTGGTATCACGCATGATATGGATGAACTGTATAAGGGTGGCTCAGGCGGCTCAGGTGGCTCCGAGAA
CCTGTACTTCCAAAGCGGCGGCTCCGGCGGCTCTGGGGGTTCCAAACCGCTGCGTGGTGCAGTTTTTAGC
CTTCAGAAGCAACATCCGGACTACCCGGACATCTATGGTGCGATCGATCAGAACGGTACATACCAGAATG
TTCGTACCGGCGAGGATGGTAAGTTGACCTTCAAGAACCTGAGCGATGGTAAGTACCGCCTGTTTGAAAA
TAGCGAACCGGCTGGTTACAAGCCGGTGCAAAACAAGCCAATCGTTGCGTTTCAGATTGTCAACGGTGAG
GTGAGAGACGTGACCAGCATTGTTCCGCAGGATATCCCGGCGACCTACGAATTCACCAATGGCAAGCACT
ACATCACGAACGAGCCGATCCCGCCTAAAGGTGGCTCTGGCGGCTCTGGAGGTTCGTTGGCGGAAACCGG
TGGTGGTTCGGGCGGTTCTGGTGGCTCTGCGCATATTGTGATGGTCGATGCGTATAAGCCGACGAAGGGT
GGATCCGGCGGCAGCGGTGGTTCCCTCGAGCACCACCACCACCACCACTGAGATCCGGCTGCTAACAAAG
CCCGAAAGGAAGCTGAGTTGGCTGCTGCCACCGCTGAGCAATAACTAGCATAACCCCTTGGGGCCTCTAA
ACGGGTCTTGAGGGGTTTTTTGCTGAAAGGAGGAACTATATCCGGAT
Features (pLannotate 1.2.2; 19 found; start..end, strand, type, name):
     12..467     +  rep_origin     f1 ori (sequence partly withheld): f1 bacteriophage origin of replication; arrow indicates direction of (+) strand synthesis
    494..551     +  promoter       AmpR promoter (fragment): bla
    560..1375    -  CDS            KanR: aminoglycoside phosphotransferase; aph(3')-Ia; confers resistance to kanamycin in bacteria or G418 (Geneticin®) in eukaryotes
   1497..2085    +  rep_origin     ori: high-copy-number ColE1/pMB1/pBR322/pUC origin of replication
   2271..2413    -  misc_feature   bom: basis of mobility region from pBR322
   2515..2706    -  CDS            rop: Rop protein, which maintains plasmids at low copy number; rop
   2723..3103    +  CDS            YPB1_ECOLX: Protein predicted: Swiss-Prot protein existence level 4. From Escherichia coli.
   3175..3466    -  CDS            TcR (fragment): tetracycline efflux protein; tet; confers resistance to tetracycline
   3481..3502    -  protein_bind   CAP binding site: CAP binding activates transcription in the presence of cAMP. E. coli catabolite activator protein
   3515..4597    -  CDS            lacI: lac repressor; lacI; The lac repressor binds to the lac operator to inhibit transcription in E. coli. This inhibition can be relieved by adding lactose or isopropyl-β-D-thiogalactopyranoside (IPTG).
   4598..4675    -  promoter       lacI promoter: lacI
   4683..4962    -  CDS            TcR (fragment): tetracycline efflux protein; tet; confers resistance to tetracycline
   4988..5006    +  promoter       T7 promoter: promoter for bacteriophage T7 RNA polymerase
   5007..5031    +  protein_bind   lac operator: The lac repressor binds to the lac operator to inhibit transcription in E. coli. This inhibition can be relieved by adding lactose or isopropyl-β-D-thiogalactopyranoside (IPTG). lac repressor encoded by lacI
   5046..5068    +  RBS            RBS: efficient ribosome binding site from bacteriophage T7 gene 10 (Olins and Rangwala, 1989)
   5193..5909    +  CDS            mClover1.5: mClover1.5 is a fluorescent protein published in 2016, derived from Aequorea victoria. It is reported to be a monomer.
   6462..6479    +  CDS            9xHis (fragment): 9xHis affinity tag
   6489..6538    +  CDS            SET1 (fragment): solubility-enhancement tag derived from T7 phage gene 10B
   6546..6593    +  terminator     T7 terminator: transcription terminator for bacteriophage T7 RNA polymerase
