[The description below was written by a language model from this plasmid's Addgene catalogue record and pLannotate feature annotations shown in this document.]
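Description:
mGreenLantern-A OR (S AND T)-SpyTag is a bacterial expression plasmid built on the pET-29b(+) backbone. It encodes a synthetic multidomain fusion protein designed for logic-gated release of a fluorescent protein from biomaterials. The plasmid is selected with kanamycin through the aph(3')-Ia gene. It replicates from a ColE1/pMB1-type origin with the pBR322-derived bom and rop elements alongside, and it also carries an f1 origin. The catalogue lists it as high copy, although rop is normally associated with reduced copy number. Expression follows the standard pET arrangement: a T7 promoter with an adjacent lac operator, the T7 gene 10 ribosome binding site and a T7 terminator. A plasmid-borne lacI keeps the cassette repressed until IPTG is added, in a host that supplies T7 RNA polymerase.

According to the depositor, the open reading frame runs, with flexible GGS-repeat linkers between modules: SnoopTag, an eSrtA(4S9) sortase recognition site, mGreenLantern, a TEV protease site, SnoopCatcher, an eSrtA(2A9) sortase site, SpyTag, and a C-terminal 6xHis tag for purification. SnoopTag and SnoopCatcher would be expected to ligate spontaneously and so form a closed loop containing mGreenLantern. SpyTag provides the means of tethering the protein to a material. Cutting the single 2A9 site between the loop and the anchor frees the cargo. Otherwise both the 4S9 and TEV sites flanking mGreenLantern must be cleaved to excise it from the loop, which gives the A OR (S AND T) behaviour.

The automated annotation labels the fluorescent protein as mClover1.5, a close relative, and calls the His tag a 9xHis fragment. It does not annotate the tag, catcher or cleavage modules. The short tetracycline-resistance and SET1 fragments it reports appear to be backbone remnants or similarity hits rather than functional parts.
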