Addgene plasmid #243781: mGreenLantern-A OR (S AND T)-SpyTag
Purpose: Expresses multifunctional construct enabling the OR(AND)-gated release of mGreenLantern from materials in response to sortase eSrtA(2A9) OR (sortase eSrtA(4S9) AND TEV) treatment. Contains a SpyTag for material tethering.
Depositing lab: Cole DeForest. Depositing organization: University of Washington. Publication: Boolean logic-gated protein presentation through autonomously compiled molecular topology. Gharios R, Ross ML, Li A, Kottantharayil SP, Hoye J, DeForest CA. Nat Chem Biol. 2025 Oct 9. doi: 10.1038/s41589-025-02037-5. PubMed 41068299.
Backbone
  Vector backbone: pET 29b (+)
  Vector type: Bacterial Expression
Growth in bacteria
  Bacterial resistance: Kanamycin, 50 μg/mL
  Growth temperature: 37°C
  Growth strain: DH5alpha
  Copy number: High Copy
Gene/Insert
  Gene/Insert name: mGreenLantern
  Species: Synthetic
  Tag / fusion protein: 6x His tag (C terminal on insert)
  Cloning method: Restriction Enzyme; 5′ cloning site Unknown (unknown if destroyed)
Terms and licenses: Academic/Nonprofit Terms; Industry Terms: Not Available to Industry
Depositor comments: MGSS-SnoopTag-GGS(x3)-4S9c-GGS(x3)-mGreenLantern-GGS(x3)-TEVc-GGS(x3)-SnoopCatcher-GGS(x3)-2A9c-GGS(x3)-SpyTag-GGS(x3)LE-6xHis
How to cite: mGreenLantern-A OR (S AND T)-SpyTag was a gift from Cole DeForest (Addgene plasmid # 243781 ; http://n2t.net/addgene:243781 ; RRID:Addgene_243781)
